Addgene plasmid #96951: pMSCVpuro-mIFP
Purpose: Retroviral plasmid containing mIFP for labeling of cells
Depositing lab: Lee Grimes. Publication: A guide to choosing fluorescent protein combinations for flow cytometric analysis based on spectral overlap. Kleeman B, Olsson A, Newkold T, Kofron M, DeLay M, Hildeman D, Grimes HL. Cytometry A. 2018 Mar 13. doi: 10.1002/cyto.a.23360. PubMed 29533508.
Backbone
  Vector backbone: MSCVpuro
  Backbone size w/o insert (bp): 6295
  Total vector size (bp): 7264
  Vector type: Mammalian Expression
  Selectable markers: Puromycin
Growth in bacteria
  Bacterial resistance: Ampicillin, 100 μg/mL
  Growth temperature: 37°C
  Growth strain: NEB Stable
  Copy number: High Copy
Gene/Insert
  Gene/Insert name: Monomeric Infrared Fluorescent Protein (alt name: mIFP)
  Species: Synthetic
  Insert size (bp): 975
  GenBank ID: AKH03689.1
  Cloning method: Gibson Cloning
  Sequencing primers: 5′ MSCVpuro 5 primer; 3′ MSCVpuro 3 primer
Terms and licenses: Academic/Nonprofit Terms; Industry Terms: Not Available to Industry
Depositor comments: Base vector obtained from Robert Hawley.
How to cite: pMSCVpuro-mIFP was a gift from Lee Grimes (Addgene plasmid # 96951 ; http://n2t.net/addgene:96951 ; RRID:Addgene_96951)
