[The description below was written by a language model from this plasmid's Addgene catalogue record and pLannotate feature annotations shown in this document.]
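Description:
pMSCVpuro-mIFP is a gammaretroviral transfer plasmid built on the MSCVpuro (murine stem cell virus) backbone and used to mark mammalian cells with a near-infrared fluorescent protein. In bacteria it is maintained through a high-copy ColE1/pUC-type origin and selected with ampicillin via the β-lactamase gene. The remaining bacterial annotations (fragments of lacI, lacZα, rop, bom and TcR, plus a lac promoter and operator) appear to be non-functional remnants of earlier cloning vectors. The catalogue lists a total size of 7,264 bp, whereas the sequenced record used for annotation is 7,233 nt, a small discrepancy the record does not explain.

The proviral unit is flanked by 5′ and 3′ long terminal repeats from murine embryonic stem cell virus. Downstream of the 5′ LTR lie the MESV Ψ packaging signal and a truncated MMLV gag segment lacking its start codon, which together promote encapsidation of the genomic RNA when the plasmid is introduced into packaging cells that supply the viral proteins in trans. The mIFP coding sequence, inserted by Gibson assembly, follows directly and has no dedicated internal promoter annotated, so it is presumably transcribed from the 5′ LTR. mIFP is a monomeric infrared fluorescent protein derived from a Bradyrhizobium bacteriophytochrome and requires the cofactor biliverdin to fluoresce. A separate mouse PGK promoter drives puromycin N-acetyltransferase, allowing stably transduced cells to be selected with puromycin.

The stated purpose is retroviral labelling of cells. The associated work concerns choosing combinations of fluorescent proteins for flow cytometry based on their spectral overlap.
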