Features (pLannotate 1.2.2; 19 found; start..end, strand, type, name):
    579..920     +  misc_feature   MESV Ψ: packaging signal of murine embryonic stem cell virus
    987..1403    +  CDS            gag (truncated): truncated Moloney murine leukemia virus (MMLV) gag gene lacking the start codon
   1431..2390    +  CDS            mIFP: mIFP is a basic (constitutively fluorescent) near ir fluorescent protein published in 2015, derived from Bradyrhizobium sp.. It has very low acid sensitivity. It requires the cofactor biliverdin for fluorescence.
   2407..2906    +  promoter       PGK promoter: mouse phosphoglycerate kinase 1 promoter
   2927..3526    +  CDS            PuroR: puromycin N-acetyltransferase; pac from Streptomyces alboniger; confers resistance to puromycin
   3626..4140    +  LTR            3' LTR: 3' long terminal repeat from murine embryonic stem cell virus
   4302..4318    -  protein_bind   lac operator: The lac repressor binds to the lac operator to inhibit transcription in E. coli. This inhibition can be relieved by adding lactose or isopropyl-β-D-thiogalactopyranoside (IPTG). lac repressor encoded by lacI
   4326..4356    -  promoter       lac promoter: promoter for the E. coli lac operon
   4371..4392    -  protein_bind   CAP binding site: CAP binding activates transcription in the presence of cAMP. E. coli catabolite activator protein
   4405..4497    -  CDS            lacI (fragment): lac repressor; lacI; The lac repressor binds to the lac operator to inhibit transcription in E. coli. This inhibition can be relieved by adding lactose or isopropyl-β-D-thiogalactopyranoside (IPTG).
   4680..5268    -  rep_origin     ori: high-copy-number ColE1/pMB1/pBR322/pUC origin of replication
   5439..6299    -  CDS            AmpR: β-lactamase; bla; confers resistance to ampicillin, carbenicillin, and related antibiotics
   6300..6404    -  promoter       AmpR promoter: bla
   6499..6534    +  CDS            rop (fragment): Rop protein, which maintains plasmids at low copy number; rop
   6636..6735    +  misc_feature   bom (fragment): basis of mobility region from pBR322
   6741..6890    -  CDS            lacZα (fragment): LacZα fragment of β-galactosidase; lacZ fragment
   6890..7091    -  CDS            TcR (fragment): tetracycline efflux protein; tet; confers resistance to tetracycline
   7092..7190    +  CDS            env (fragment): murine leukemia virus gPr80 envelope polyprotein precursor; env; proteolytically cleaved into gp70SU and p15TM subunits
   7232..515     +  LTR            5' LTR (across the origin): 5' long terminal repeat from murine embryonic stem cell virus
>Addgene plasmid #96951 | pMSCVpuro-mIFP | addgene full sequence | sequence record 208626 | Addgene NGS Result
TGAAAGACCCCACCTGTAGGTTTGGCAAGCTAGCTTAAGTAACGCCATTTTGCAAGGCATGGAAAATACA
TAACTGAGAATAGAGAAGTTCAGATCAAGGTTAGGAACAGAGAGACAGCAGAATATGGGCCAAACAGGAT
ATCTGTGGTAAGCAGTTCCTGCCCCGGCTCAGGGCCAAGAACAGATGGTCCCCAGATGCGGTCCCGCCCT
CAGCAGTTTCTAGAGAACCATCAGATGTTTCCAGGGTGCCCCAAGGACCTGAAATGACCCTGTGCCTTAT
TTGAACTAACCAATCAGTTCGCTTCTCGCTTCTGTTCGCGCGCTTCTGCTCCCCGAGCTCAATAAAAGAG
CCCACAACCCCTCACTCGGCGCGCCAGTCCTCCGATAGACTGCGTCGCCCGGGTACCCGTATTCCCAATA
AAGCCTCTTGCTGTTTGCATCCGAATCGTGGACTCGCTGATCCTTGGGAGGGTCTCCTCAGATTGATTGA
CTGCCCACCTCGGGGGTCTTTCATTTGGAGGTTCCACCGAGATTTGGAGACCCCTGCCCAGGGACCACCG
ACCCCCCCGCCGGGAGGTAAGCTGGCCAGCGGTCGTTTCGTGTCTGTCTCTGTCTTTGTGCGTGTTTGTG
CCGGCATCTAATGTTTGCGCCTGCGTCTGTACTAGTTAGCTAACTAGCTCTGTATCTGGCGGACCCGTGG
TGGAACTGACGAGTTCTGAACACCCGGCCGCAACCCTGGGAGACGTCCCAGGGACTTTGGGGGCCGTTTT
TGTGGCCCGACCTGAGGAAGGGAGTCGATGTGGAATCCGACCCCGTCAGGATATGTGGTTCTGGTAGGAG
ACGAGAACCTAAAACAGTTCCCGCCTCCGTCTGAATTTTTGCTTTCGGTTTGGAACCGAAGCCGCGCGTC
TTGTCTGCTGCAGCGCTGCAGCATCGTTCTGTGTTGTCTCTGTCTGACTGTGTTTCTGTATTTGTCTGAA
AATTAGGGCCAGACTGTTACCACTCCCTTAAGTTTGACCTTAGGTCACTGGAAAGATGTCGAGCGGATCG
CTCACAACCAGTCGGTAGATGTCAAGAAGAGACGTTGGGTTACCTTCTGCTCTGCAGAATGGCCAACCTT
TAACGTCGGATGGCCGCGAGACGGCACCTTTAACCGAGACCTCATCACCCAGGTTAAGATCAAGGTCTTT
TCACCTGGCCCGCATGGACACCCAGACCAGGTCCCCTACATCGTGACCTGGGAAGCCTTGGCTTTTGACC
CCCCTCCCTGGGTCAAGCCCTTTGTACACCCTAAGCCTCCGCCTCCTCTTCCTCCATCCGCCCCGTCTCT
CCCCCTTGAACCTCCTCGTTCGACCCCGCCTCGATCCTCCCTTTATCCAGCCCTCACTCCTTCTCTAGGC
GCCGGAATTAGATCTCTCGAGGTTGCCACCATGAGCGTCCCTCTCACGACAAGTGCATTTGGTCACGCCT
TCCTTGCAAATTGCGAGCGAGAGCAAATCCACTTGGCTGGGTCTATCCAACCACACGGAATACTGCTGGC
CGTGAAGGAGCCCGACAACGTGGTGATTCAGGCCTCAATCAATGCTGCCGAGTTCCTCAACACAAATTCA
GTGGTGGGCAGGCCATTGCGCGACTTGGGTGGGGATCTGCCTCTCCAGATCCTCCCACACCTGAACGGGC
CGCTGCACTTGGCTCCAATGACTTTGCGGTGTACAGTGGGGAGTCCTCCGCGCAGAGTAGACTGCACAAT
CCACCGCCCAAGCAACGGCGGCCTTATTGTGGAACTGGAACCCGCAACCAAAACAACAAACATTGCTCCA
GCTCTCGACGGCGCATTTCACCGGATTACCTCAAGTAGCTCCCTGATGGGGCTGTGTGACGAGACAGCTA
CTATTATCCGGGAAATTACCGGGTACGACCGAGTGATGGTCGTCAGATTCGACGAGGAGGGCAACGGCGA
GATTCTGTCCGAACGACGAAGAGCCGATCTGGAGGCTTTCCTGGGAAACAGGTATCCCGCCAGTACAATA
CCTCAGATCGCTCGCCGGCTCTACGAGCATAATCGCGTGAGACTGCTGGTGGACGTGAATTACACTCCCG
TGCCTCTTCAACCTCGAATCTCCCCCCTGAACGGCAGAGATCTCGACATGAGTCTCTCCTGTCTGAGGAG
CATGAGCCCCATCCATCAGAAGTACATGCAAGATATGGGGGTCGGAGCTACTCTTGTTTGCAGCCTGATG
GTCAGCGGACGCCTGTGGGGTCTGATCGCTTGCCACCACTACGAACCTCGGTTTGTCCCATTCCACATCC
GCGCAGCAGGGGAGGCATTGGCTGAGACCTGCGCCATCCGCATCGCCACATTGGAATCTTTCGCTCAGAG
TCAGAGTAAGTAAAACGAATTCTACCGGGTAGGGGAGGCGCTTTTCCCAAGGCAGTCTGGAGCATGCGCT
TTAGCAGCCCCGCTGGGCACTTGGCGCTACACAAGTGGCCTCTGGCCTCGCACACATTCCACATCCACCG
GTAGGCGCCAACCGGCTCCGTTCTTTGGTGGCCCCTTCGCGCCACCTTCTACTCCTCCCCTAGTCAGGAA
GTTCCCCCCCGCCCCGCAGCTCGCGTCGTGCAGGACGTGACAAATGGAAGTAGCACGTCTCACTAGTCTC
GTGCAGATGGACAGCACCGCTGAGCAATGGAAGCGGGTAGGCCTTTGGGGCAGCGGCCAATAGCAGCTTT
GCTCCTTCGCTTTCTGGGCTCAGAGGCTGGGAAGGGGTGGGTCCGGGGGCGGGCTCAGGGGCGGGCTCAG
GGGCGGGGCGGGCGCCCGAAGGTCCTCCGGAGGCCCGGCATTCTGCACGCTTCAAAAGCGCACGTCTGCC
GCGCTGTTCTCCTCTTCCTCATCTCCGGGCCTTTCGACCTGCAGCCCAAGCTTACCATGACCGAGTACAA
GCCCACGGTGCGCCTCGCCACCCGCGACGACGTCCCCAGGGCCGTACGCACCCTCGCCGCCGCGTTCGCC
GACTACCCCGCCACGCGCCACACCGTCGATCCGGACCGCCACATCGAGCGGGTCACCGAGCTGCAAGAAC
TCTTCCTCACGCGCGTCGGGCTCGACATCGGCAAGGTGTGGGTCGCGGACGACGGCGCCGCGGTGGCGGT
CTGGACCACGCCGGAGAGCGTCGAAGCGGGGGCGGTGTTCGCCGAGATCGGCCCGCGCATGGCCGAGTTG
AGCGGTTCCCGGCTGGCCGCGCAGCAACAGATGGAAGGCCTCCTGGCGCCGCACCGGCCCAAGGAGCCCG
CGTGGTTCCTGGCCACCGTCGGCGTCTCGCCCGACCACCAGGGCAAGGGTCTGGGCAGCGCCGTCGTGCT
CCCCGGAGTGGAGGCGGCCGAGCGCGCCGGGGTGCCCGCCTTCCTGGAGACCTCCGCGCCCCGCAACCTC
CCCTTCTACGAGCGGCTCGGCTTCACCGTCACCGCCGACGTCGAGGTGCCCGAAGGACCGCGCACCTGGT
GCATGACCCGCAAGCCCGGTGCCTGACGCCCGCCCCACGACCCGCAGCGCCCGACCGAAAGGAGCGCACG
ACCCCATGCATCGATAAAATAAAAGATTTTATTTAGTCTCCAGAAAAAGGGGGGAATGAAAGACCCCACC
TGTAGGTTTGGCAAGCTAGCTTAAGTAACGCCATTTTGCAAGGCATGGAAAATACATAACTGAGAATAGA
GAAGTTCAGATCAAGGTTAGGAACAGAGAGACAGCAGAATATGGGCCAAACAGGATATCTGTGGTAAGCA
GTTCCTGCCCCGGCTCAGGGCCAAGAACAGATGGTCCCCAGATGCGGTCCCGCCCTCAGCAGTTTCTAGA
GAACCATCAGATGTTTCCAGGGTGCCCCAAGGACCTGAAATGACCCTGTGCCTTATTTGAACTAACCAAT
CAGTTCGCTTCTCGCTTCTGTTCGCGCGCTTCTGCTCCCCGAGCTCAATAAAAGAGCCCACAACCCCTCA
CTCGGCGCGCCAGTCCTCCGATAGACTGCGTCGCCCGGGTACCCGTGTATCCAATAAACCCTCTTGCAGT
TGCATCCGACTTGTGGTCTCGCTGTTCCTTGGGAGGGTCTCCTCTGAGTGATTGACTACCCGTCAGCGGG
GGTCTTTCATGGGTAACAGTTTCTTGAAGTTGGAGAACAACATTCTGAGGGTAGGAGTCGAATATTAAGT
AATCCTGACTCAATTAGCCACTGTTTTGAATCCACATACTCCAATACTCCTGAAATAGTTCATTATGGAC
AGCGCAGAAAGAGCTGGGGAGAATTGTGAAATTGTTATCCGCTCACAATTCCACACAACATACGAGCCGG
AAGCATAAAGTGTAAAGCCTGGGGTGCCTAATGAGTGAGCTAACTCACATTAATTGCGTTGCGCTCACTG
CCCGCTTTCCAGTCGGGAAACCTGTCGTGCCAGCTGCATTAATGAATCGGCCAACGCGCGGGGAGAGGCG
GTTTGCGTATTGGGCGCTCTTCCGCTTCCTCGCTCACTGACTCGCTGCGCTCGGTCGTTCGGCTGCGGCG
AGCGGTATCAGCTCACTCAAAGGCGGTAATACGGTTATCCACAGAATCAGGGGATAACGCAGGAAAGAAC
ATGTGAGCAAAAGGCCAGCAAAAGGCCAGGAACCGTAAAAAGGCCGCGTTGCTGGCGTTTTTCCATAGGC
TCCGCCCCCCTGACGAGCATCACAAAAATCGACGCTCAAGTCAGAGGTGGCGAAACCCGACAGGACTATA
AAGATACCAGGCGTTTCCCCCTGGAAGCTCCCTCGTGCGCTCTCCTGTTCCGACCCTGCCGCTTACCGGA
TACCTGTCCGCCTTTCTCCCTTCGGGAAGCGTGGCGCTTTCTCATAGCTCACGCTGTAGGTATCTCAGTT
CGGTGTAGGTCGTTCGCTCCAAGCTGGGCTGTGTGCACGAACCCCCCGTTCAGCCCGACCGCTGCGCCTT
ATCCGGTAACTATCGTCTTGAGTCCAACCCGGTAAGACACGACTTATCGCCACTGGCAGCAGCCACTGGT
AACAGGATTAGCAGAGCGAGGTATGTAGGCGGTGCTACAGAGTTCTTGAAGTGGTGGCCTAACTACGGCT
ACACTAGAAGAACAGTATTTGGTATCTGCGCTCTGCTGAAGCCAGTTACCTTCGGAAAAAGAGTTGGTAG
CTCTTGATCCGGCAAACAAACCACCGCTGGTAGCGGTGGTTTTTTTGTTTGCAAGCAGCAGATTACGCGC
AGAAAAAAAGGATCTCAAGAAGATCCTTTGATCTTTTCTACGGGGTCTGACGCTCAGTGGAACGAAAACT
CACGTTAAGGGATTTTGGTCATGAGATTATCAAAAAGGATCTTCACCTAGATCCTTTTAAATTAAAAATG
AAGTTTTAAATCAATCTAAAGTATATATGAGTAAACTTGGTCTGACAGTTACCAATGCTTAATCAGTGAG
GCACCTATCTCAGCGATCTGTCTATTTCGTTCATCCATAGTTGCCTGACTCCCCGTCGTGTAGATAACTA
CGATACGGGAGGGCTTACCATCTGGCCCCAGTGCTGCAATGATACCGCGAGACCCACGCTCACCGGCTCC
AGATTTATCAGCAATAAACCAGCCAGCCGGAAGGGCCGAGCGCAGAAGTGGTCCTGCAACTTTATCCGCC
TCCATCCAGTCTATTAATTGTTGCCGGGAAGCTAGAGTAAGTAGTTCGCCAGTTAATAGTTTGCGCAACG
TTGTTGCCATTGCTACAGGCATCGTGGTGTCACGCTCGTCGTTTGGTATGGCTTCATTCAGCTCCGGTTC
CCAACGATCAAGGCGAGTTACATGATCCCCCATGTTGTGCAAAAAAGCGGTTAGCTCCTTCGGTCCTCCG
ATCGTTGTCAGAAGTAAGTTGGCCGCAGTGTTATCACTCATGGTTATGGCAGCACTGCATAATTCTCTTA
CTGTCATGCCATCCGTAAGATGCTTTTCTGTGACTGGTGAGTACTCAACCAAGTCATTCTGAGAATAGTG
TATGCGGCGACCGAGTTGCTCTTGCCCGGCGTCAATACGGGATAATACCGCGCCACATAGCAGAACTTTA
AAAGTGCTCATCATTGGAAAACGTTCTTCGGGGCGAAAACTCTCAAGGATCTTACCGCTGTTGAGATCCA
GTTCGATGTAACCCACTCGTGCACCCAACTGATCTTCAGCATCTTTTACTTTCACCAGCGTTTCTGGGTG
AGCAAAAACAGGAAGGCAAAATGCCGCAAAAAAGGGAATAAGGGCGACACGGAAATGTTGAATACTCATA
CTCTTCCTTTTTCAATATTATTGAAGCATTTATCAGGGTTATTGTCTCATGAGCGGATACATATTTGAAT
GTATTTAGAAAAATAAACAAATAGGGGTTCCGCGCACATTTCCCCGAAAAGTGCCACCTGACGTCTAAGA
AACCATTATTATCATGACATTAACCTATAAAAATAGGCGTATCACGAGGCCCTTTCGTCTCGCGCGTTTC
GGTGATGACGGTGAAAACCTCTGACACATGCAGCTCCCGGAGACGGTCACAGCTTGTCTGTAAGCGGATG
CCGGGAGCAGACAAGCCCGTCAGGGCGCGTCAGCGGGTGTTGGCGGGTGTCGGGGCTGGCTTAACTATGC
GGCATCAGAGCAGATTGTACTGAGAGTGCACCATATGCGGTGTGAAATACCGCACAGATGCGTAAGGAGA
AAATACCGCATCAGGCGCCATTCGCCATTCAGGCTGCGCAACTGTTGGGAAGGGCGATCGGTGCGGGCCT
CTTCGCTATTACGCCAGCTGGCGAAAGGGGGATGTGCTGCAAGGCGATTAAGTTGGGTAACGCCAGGGTT
TTCCCAGTCACGACGTTGTAAAACGACGGCGCAAGGAATGGTGCATGCAAGGAGATGGCGCCCAACAGTC
CCCCGGCCACGGGGCCTGCCACCATACCCACGCCGAAACAAGCGCTCATGAGCCCGAAGTGGCGAGCCCG
ATCTTCCCCATCGGTGATGTCGGCGATATAGGCGCCAGCAACCGCACCTGTGGCGCCGGTGATGCCGGCC
ACGATGCGTCCGGCGTAGAGGCGATTAGTCCAATTTGTTAAAGACAGGATATCAGTGGTCCAGGCTCTAG
TTTTGACTCAACAATATCACCAGCTGAAGCCTATAGAGTACGAGCCATAGATAAAATAAAAGATTTTATT
TAGTCTCCAGAAAAAGGGGGGAA
