>Addgene plasmid #96951 | pMSCVpuro-mIFP | depositor partial sequence | sequence record 214484 | pMSCVpuro-mIFP sequence 963 bps
ATGAGCGTCCCTCTCACGACAAGTGCATTTGGTCACGCCTTCCTTGCAAATTGCGAGCGAGAGCAAATCC
ACTTGGCTGGGTCTATCCAACCACACGGAATACTGCTGGCCGTGAAGGAGCCCGACAACGTGGTGATTCA
GGCCTCAATCAATGCTGCCGAGTTCCTCAACACAAATTCAGTGGTGGGCAGGCCATTGCGCGACTTGGGT
GGGGATCTGCCTCTCCAGATCCTCCCACACCTGAACGGGCCGCTGCACTTGGCTCCAATGACTTTGCGGT
GTACAGTGGGGAGTCCTCCGCGCAGAGTAGACTGCACAATCCACCGCCCAAGCAACGGCGGCCTTATTGT
GGAACTGGAACCCGCAACCAAAACAACAAACATTGCTCCAGCTCTCGACGGCGCATTTCACCGGATTACC
TCAAGTAGCTCCCTGATGGGGCTGTGTGACGAGACAGCTACTATTATCCGGGAAATTACCGGGTACGACC
GAGTGATGGTCGTCAGATTCGACGAGGAGGGCAACGGCGAGATTCTGTCCGAACGACGAAGAGCCGATCT
GGAGGCTTTCCTGGGAAACAGGTATCCCGCCAGTACAATACCTCAGATCGCTCGCCGGCTCTACGAGCAT
AATCGCGTGAGACTGCTGGTGGACGTGAATTACACTCCCGTGCCTCTTCAACCTCGAATCTCCCCCCTGA
ACGGCAGAGATCTCGACATGAGTCTCTCCTGTCTGAGGAGCATGAGCCCCATCCATCAGAAGTACATGCA
AGATATGGGGGTCGGAGCTACTCTTGTTTGCAGCCTGATGGTCAGCGGACGCCTGTGGGGTCTGATCGCT
TGCCACCACTACGAACCTCGGTTTGTCCCATTCCACATCCGCGCAGCAGGGGAGGCATTGGCTGAGACCT
GCGCCATCCGCATCGCCACATTGGAATCTTTCGCTCAGAGTCAGAGTAAGTAA
